Addgene plasmid #29070: pEMS1155
Purpose: Expression of the reporter gene under the control of the MiniPromoter in this plasmid has not been tested
Depositing lab: Elizabeth Simpson. Depositing organization: University of British Columbia. Publication: A regulatory toolbox of MiniPromoters to drive selective expression in the brain. Portales-Casamar E, Swanson DJ, Liu L, de Leeuw CN, Banks KG, Ho Sui SJ, Fulton DL, Ali J, Amirabbasi M, Arenillas DJ, Babyak N, Black SF, Bonaguro RJ, Brauer E, Candido TR, Castellarin M, Chen J, Chen Y, Cheng JC, Chopra V, Docking TR, Dreolini L, D'Souza CA, Flynn EK, Glenn R, Hatakka K, Hearty TG, Imanian B, Jiang S, Khorasan-zadeh S, Komljenovic I, Laprise S, Liao NY, Lim JS, Lithwick S, Liu F, Liu J, Lu M, McConechy M, McLeod AJ, Milisavljevic M, Mis J, O'Connor K, Palma B, Palmquist DL, Schmouth JF, Swanson MI, Tam B, Ticoll A, Turner JL, Varhol R, Vermeulen J, Watkins RF, Wilson G, Wong BK, Wong SH, Wong TY, Yang GS, Ypsilanti AR, Jones SJ, Holt RA, Goldowitz D, Wasserman WW, Simpson EM. Proc Natl Acad Sci U S A. 2010 Sep 21. 107(38):16589-94. 10.1073/pnas.1009158107 PubMed 20807748.
Backbone
  Vector backbone: pEMS1306
  Backbone size w/o insert (bp): 16454
  Vector type: Pleiades Promoter Project [sic, Pleaides Plieades]
Growth in bacteria
  Bacterial resistance: Ampicillin, 100 μg/mL
  Growth temperature: 37°C
  Growth strain: DH5alpha
  Growth instructions: DH10B
  Copy number: High Copy
Gene/Insert
  Gene/Insert name: Ple38 (alt names: CRH; Corticotropin-releasing hormone; Corticoliberin precursor Corticotropin-releasing factor CRF)
  Species: H. sapiens (human)
  Insert size (bp): 3914
  Entrez Gene: CRH (a.k.a. CRF, CRH1)
  Tag / fusion protein: EGFP-NLS (C terminal on backbone)
  Cloning method: Restriction Enzyme; 5′ cloning site FseI (unknown if destroyed); 3′ cloning site AscI (unknown if destroyed)
  Sequencing primers: 5′ Unknown
Terms and licenses: Academic/Nonprofit Terms; Industry Terms: Not Available to Industry
How to cite: pEMS1155 was a gift from Elizabeth Simpson (Addgene plasmid # 29070 ; http://n2t.net/addgene:29070 ; RRID:Addgene_29070)
