[The description below was written by a language model from this plasmid's Addgene catalogue record.]
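Description:
pEMS1155 is a plasmid from the Pleiades Promoter Project, a collection of compact human regulatory "MiniPromoters" designed to drive selective gene expression in defined brain regions and cell types. It is built on the large pEMS1306 backbone (about 16.5 kb without insert) and is maintained in E. coli as a high-copy plasmid under ampicillin selection. The record gives no feature table, so the origin of replication and any other elements that account for the backbone's size are not stated.

The insert is Ple38, a roughly 3.9 kb MiniPromoter assembled from human regulatory sequence of the CRH gene, which encodes corticotropin-releasing hormone (also called corticoliberin or CRF). It was placed into the backbone by restriction cloning between FseI and AscI sites; whether those sites survived cloning is not recorded. Although the catalogue lists EGFP-NLS as a C-terminal tag on the backbone, Ple38 is a promoter element rather than a coding sequence. The arrangement is therefore best read as a reporter design in which the MiniPromoter sits upstream of an EGFP carrying a nuclear localisation signal. Transcription from Ple38 would yield nuclear green fluorescence, which makes individual expressing cells easier to identify and count.

The intended use is to test whether this CRH-derived element can reproduce a restricted, CRH-like expression pattern in the brain. However, the depositor notes that reporter expression under this MiniPromoter has not been tested in this plasmid, so its activity and specificity remain unverified. Distribution is limited to academic and nonprofit users.
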