>Addgene plasmid #29070 | pEMS1155 | addgene partial sequence | sequence record 41407 | EGFP-N 5'-CGTCGCCGTCCAGCTCGACCAG-3'
GCTCCTCGCCCTTGCTCACCATGGTGGCGGAAGTTCCTATACCTTTTGAAGAATAGGAACTTCGGCGCGC
CGTGCTGCCGCCTCTCTGCAGAGAGACGTCTCCGGGGGCTTTCTCTGGAGGTTGTCTTCCTTTCTCTTTA
CTGTTCCCACTCTCTTTTTCTTTCTCTCCTCTCTTTCCCCTCAGTCTCTCAATGGACTTGGTCTCTGAGT
TTCTCCACTCCAGAGCCTGGAGTGGGATTTTATAGTGTCGACCCTCTTCAAAAACCACGCAGCATTTGCC
TAATAAGCTGACGCTCTCTTGACAGCTCGATTGCGTGCTGCCTCTGCTCCTGCATAAATCATAGGGCCCT
GCCAAGGAACGAGGGGCAGAATTTTGCTATCTCAACACTGAATCTCACATCCAATTATATCAACAGATAT
TTATCGCCTCTTGGCGACGTCAACGAGCCCTAAAATGGAAGGGCTTCTTATGACTTGTCCATTGACAAAA
ATTCTTGAATGAGATTTCCCAAGTGTGAAAACATATTGACCTCTTACTATGAAAGGCCATATTAGGGGTG
TGCAAAGAGACAGCGAATGGGAGGAGGAAGGGGAAGTGGGAAGGAAGTGAGGTGTCCCAGTGCAGCCCTG
CCAGGAAAGCAGCAGCCAGTTGGAGGGGGTGGACCTGGATGCCCCTTCTCCTAACCTCCCTGACCAGGTG
TCTCTGACAACACCTCAGTATCTGGAAATATCCCTTTGCTAGAGACAGAGTCCCACCATCTTTCTGCCTG
GAAAAGAATGAAGCATCAGGAGAGGGGTGTGCAGGAACATCCAGCTTTTAAACGTCTATCTGCTTTTTCC
TCCCAAGAGCAAGCACATAAAGG
