>Addgene plasmid #29070 | pEMS1155 | addgene partial sequence | sequence record 42438 | pEMS1307-fwd 5'-ccgcacgtctaagaaaccat-3'
CGTATCACGAGGCCCTTTCGTCTTCAAGAATTAATTCCGATCATATTCAATAACCCTTAATGAATTCGAG
CTCCTAGGCCGGCCCCAAGGCACTGTCCTACTTCAAAAAGCAGAATAGCACTTTTATAGAATAAATCTAT
CAGGTTATATAATTGTATTTCTCCATTCAAATAAAAAACATCCCTTTATTACAAGTATCATTTTCTCTGG
AAAGATAAAAGTACATTAGCACAAGGCAGAACTTTATAGCTATTAGGAATTACAGTACAAAGAAAACAAG
TTGAAAAATGAGGTGAGGGTCAAATATGTATCTATATTTAACTTTATATAAATTGGAGAATTAAACATCA
CTGCTGCTTTGCGCGGTTAAGTCTTTTCCTATTATCCTGGCAATGTTGTTGCTCAGATCACTCCTAAAAT
GCAAAAAGAATAGTGACTGTGGAAAATCAGATCCTTTCTTTTTCAGACATAGGTTTCCCACAATCACACT
TCAAGGACTCATTGGCTTTCACAGTTATAAGACCATCTTGAATTGATGTAGCCTTTCTCCTAAGTAGGAC
ACACATAGTCAATCCCCAACAACAAATATGTACCATGCATAAGCAGTATATTAGGATTCATGGACTAAAA
GAAGTGGGAGGTAAGTTCATAAATGAACTGGAGGACAGACAGATAAACACACACACGATCAAAAATAACT
AGCTCTCAAAATGGAAAAGAATGTTCTACAGATGGATAACAGAAGCCTTGAAGATGAAAAGATCTTGTTC
CAAGGTTTGCGAAAGGTCTGAACCCACAACCTGTAACATCTTTGAAATCCACAGCTCCTGAATGTTG
